>Addgene plasmid #140294 | pDEST40-2XHA-wtSrc | addgene full sequence | sequence record 288234 | Addgene NGS Result
GACGGATCGGGAGATCTCCCGATCCCCTATGGTGCACTCTCAGTACAATCTGCTCTGATGCCGCATAGTT
AAGCCAGTATCTGCTCCCTGCTTGTGTGTTGGAGGTCGCTGAGTAGTGCGCGAGCAAAATTTAAGCTACA
ACAAGGCAAGGCTTGACCGACAATTGCATGAAGAATCTGCTTAGGGTTAGGCGTTTTGCGCTGCTTCGCG
ATGTACGGGCCAGATATACGCGTTGACATTGATTATTGACTAGTTATTAATAGTAATCAATTACGGGGTC
ATTAGTTCATAGCCCATATATGGAGTTCCGCGTTACATAACTTACGGTAAATGGCCCGCCTGGCTGACCG
CCCAACGACCCCCGCCCATTGACGTCAATAATGACGTATGTTCCCATAGTAACGCCAATAGGGACTTTCC
ATTGACGTCAATGGGTGGAGTATTTACGGTAAACTGCCCACTTGGCAGTACATCAAGTGTATCATATGCC
AAGTACGCCCCCTATTGACGTCAATGACGGTAAATGGCCCGCCTGGCATTATGCCCAGTACATGACCTTA
TGGGACTTTCCTACTTGGCAGTACATCTACGTATTAGTCATCGCTATTACCATGGTGATGCGGTTTTGGC
AGTACATCAATGGGCGTGGATAGCGGTTTGACTCACGGGGATTTCCAAGTCTCCACCCCATTGACGTCAA
TGGGAGTTTGTTTTGGCACCAAAATCAACGGGACTTTCCAAAATGTCGTAACAACTCCGCCCCATTGACG
CAAATGGGCGGTAGGCGTGTACGGTGGGAGGTCTATATAAGCAGAGCTCTCTGGCTAACTAGAGAACCCA
CTGCTTACTGGCTTATCGAAATTAATACGACTCACTATAGGGAGACCCAAGCTGGCTAGTTAAGCTATCA
ACAAGTTTGTACAAAAAAGCAGGCTTCGAAGGAGATAGAACCATGGGTAGCAACAAGAGCAAGCCCAAGG
ATGCCAGCCAGCGGCGCCGCAGCCTGGAGCCCGCCGAGAACGTGCACGGCGCTGGCGGGGGCGCTTTCCC
CGCCTCGCAGACCCCCAGCAAGCCAGCCTCGGCCGACGGCCACCGCGGCCCCAGCGCGGCCTTCGCCCCC
GCGGCCGCCGAGCCCAAGCTGTTCGGAGGCTTCAACTCCTCGGACACCGTCACCTCCCCGCAGAGGGCGG
GCCCGCTGGCCGGTGGAGTGACCACCTTTGTGGCCCTCTATGACTATGAGTCTAGGACGGAGACAGACCT
GTCCTTCAAGAAAGGCGAGCGGCTCCAGATTGTCAACAACACAGAGGGAGACTGGTGGCTGGCCCACTCG
CTCAGCACAGGACAGACAGGCTACATCCCCAGCAACTACGTGGCGCCCTCCGACTCCATCCAGGCTGAGG
AGTGGTATTTTGGCAAGATCACCAGACGGGAGTCAGAGCGGTTACTGCTCAATGCAGAGAACCCGAGAGG
GACCTTCCTCGTGCGAGAAAGTGAGACCACGAAAGGTGCCTACTGCCTCTCAGTGTCTGACTTCGACAAC
GCCAAGGGCCTCAACGTGAAGCACTACAAGATCCGCAAGCTGGACAGCGGCGGCTTCTACATCACCTCCC
GCACCCAGTTCAACAGCCTGCAGCAGCTGGTGGCCTACTACTCCAAACACGCCGATGGCCTGTGCCACCG
CCTCACCACCGTGTGCCCCACGTCCAAGCCGCAGACTCAGGGCCTGGCCAAGGATGCCTGGGAGATCCCT
CGGGAGTCGCTGCGGCTGGAGGTCAAGCTGGGCCAGGGCTGCTTTGGCGAGGTGTGGATGGGGACCTGGA
ACGGTACCACCAGGGTGGCCATCAAAACCCTGAAGCCTGGCACGATGTCTCCAGAGGCCTTCCTGCAGGA
GGCCCAGGTCATGAAGAAGCTGAGGCATGAGAAGCTGGTGCAGTTGTATGCTGTGGTTTCAGAGGAGCCC
ATTTACATCGTCACGGAGTACATGAGCAAGGGGAGTTTGCTGGACTTTCTCAAGGGGGAGACAGGCAAGT
ACCTGCGGCTGCCTCAGCTGGTGGACATGGCTGCTCAGATCGCCTCAGGCATGGCGTACGTGGAGCGGAT
GAACTACGTCCACCGGGACCTTCGTGCAGCCAACATCCTGGTGGGAGAGAACCTGGTGTGCAAAGTGGCC
GACTTTGGGCTGGCTCGGCTCATTGAAGACAATGAGTACACGGCGCGGCAAGGTGCCAAATTCCCCATCA
AGTGGACGGCTCCAGAAGCTGCCCTCTATGGCCGCTTCACCATCAAGTCGGACGTGTGGTCCTTCGGGAT
CCTGCTGACTGAGCTCACCACAAAGGGACGGGTGCCCTACCCTGGGATGGTGAACCGCGAGGTGCTGGAC
CAGGTGGAGCGGGGCTACCGGATGCCCTGCCCGCCGGAGTGTCCCGAGTCCCTGCACGACCTCATGTGCC
AGTGCTGGCGGAAGGAGCCTGAGGAGCGGCCCACCTTCGAGTACCTGCAGGCCTTCCTGGAGGACTACTT
CACGTCCACCGAGCCCCAGTACCAGCCCGGGGAGAACCTCGACCCAGCTTTCTTGTACAAAGTGGTTGAT
CTAGAGTACCCATACGATGTTCCAGATTACGCTGGATACCCATACGATGTTCCAGATTACGCTTGATCTA
GAGGGCCCGCGGTTCGAAGGTAAGCCTATCCCTAACCCTCTCCTCGGTCTCGATTCTACGCGTACCGGTC
ATCATCACCATCACCATTGAGTTTAAACCCGCTGATCAGCCTCGACTGTGCCTTCTAGTTGCCAGCCATC
TGTTGTTTGCCCCTCCCCCGTGCCTTCCTTGACCCTGGAAGGTGCCACTCCCACTGTCCTTTCCTAATAA
AATGAGGAAATTGCATCGCATTGTCTGAGTAGGTGTCATTCTATTCTGGGGGGTGGGGTGGGGCAGGACA
GCAAGGGGGAGGATTGGGAAGACAATAGCAGGCATGCTGGGGATGCGGTGGGCTCTATGGCTTCTGAGGC
GGAAAGAACCAGCTGGGGCTCTAGGGGGTATCCCC
[124 nt withheld, positions 3046-3169]
C
[91 nt withheld, positions 3171-3261]
A
[49 nt withheld, positions 3263-3311]
CCTTTGACGTTGGAGTCCACGTTCTTT
[37 nt withheld, positions 3339-3375]
ACCCTATCTCGGTCTATTCTTTTGATTTATAAGGGATTTTGCCGATTTCGGCCTATTGGTTAAAAAATGA
GCTGATTTAACAAAAATTTAACGCGAATTAATTCTGTGGAATGTGTGTCAGTTAGGGTGTGGAAAGTCCC
CAGGCTCCCCAGCAGGCAGAAGTATGCAAAGCATGCATCTCAATTAGTCAGCAACCAGGTGTGGAAAGTC
CCCAGGCTCCCCAGCAGGCAGAAGTATGCAAAGCATGCATCTCAATTAGTCAGCAACCATAGTCCCGCCC
CTAACTCCGCCCATCCCGCCCCTAACTCCGCCCAGTTCCGCCCATTCTCCGCCCCATGGCTGACTAATTT
TTTTTATTTATGCAGAGGCCGAGGCCGCCTCTGCCTCTGAGCTATTCCAGAAGTAGTGAGGAGGCTTTTT
TGGAGGCCTAGGCTTTTGCAAAAAGCTCCCGGGAGCTTGTATATCCATTTTCGGATCTGATCAAGAGACA
GGATGAGGATCGTTTCGCATGATTGAACAAGATGGATTGCACGCAGGTTCTCCGGCCGCTTGGGTGGAGA
GGCTATTCGGCTATGACTGGGCACAACAGACAATCGGCTGCTCTGATGCCGCCGTGTTCCGGCTGTCAGC
GCAGGGGCGCCCGGTTCTTTTTGTCAAGACCGACCTGTCCGGTGCCCTGAATGAACTGCAGGACGAGGCA
GCGCGGCTATCGTGGCTGGCCACGACGGGCGTTCCTTGCGCAGCTGTGCTCGACGTTGTCACTGAAGCGG
GAAGGGACTGGCTGCTATTGGGCGAAGTGCCGGGGCAGGATCTCCTGTCATCTCACCTTGCTCCTGCCGA
GAAAGTATCCATCATGGCTGATGCAATGCGGCGGCTGCATACGCTTGATCCGGCTACCTGCCCATTCGAC
CACCAAGCGAAACATCGCATCGAGCGAGCACGTACTCGGATGGAAGCCGGTCTTGTCGATCAGGATGATC
TGGACGAAGAGCATCAGGGGCTCGCGCCAGCCGAACTGTTCGCCAGGCTCAAGGCGCGCATGCCCGACGG
CGAGGATCTCGTCGTGACCCATGGCGATGCCTGCTTGCCGAATATCATGGTGGAAAATGGCCGCTTTTCT
GGATTCATCGACTGTGGCCGGCTGGGTGTGGCGGACCGCTATCAGGACATAGCGTTGGCTACCCGTGATA
TTGCTGAAGAGCTTGGCGGCGAATGGGCTGACCGCTTCCTCGTGCTTTACGGTATCGCCGCTCCCGATTC
GCAGCGCATCGCCTTCTATCGCCTTCTTGACGAGTTCTTCTGAGCGGGACTCTGGGGTTCGCGAAATGAC
CGACCAAGCGACGCCCAACCTGCCATCACGAGATTTCGATTCCACCGCCGCCTTCTATGAAAGGTTGGGC
TTCGGAATCGTTTTCCGGGACGCCGGCTGGATGATCCTCCAGCGCGGGGATCTCATGCTGGAGTTCTTCG
CCCACCCCAACTTGTTTATTGCAGCTTATAATGGTTACAAATAAAGCAATAGCATCACAAATTTCACAAA
TAAAGCATTTTTTTCACTGCATTCTAGTTGTGGTTTGTCCAAACTCATCAATGTATCTTATCATGTCTGT
ATACCGTCGACCTCTAGCTAGAGCTTGGCGTAATCATGGTCATAGCTGTTTCCTGTGTGAAATTGTTATC
CGCTCACAATTCCACACAACATACGAGCCGGAAGCATAAAGTGTAAAGCCTGGGGTGCCTAATGAGTGAG
CTAACTCACATTAATTGCGTTGCGCTCACTGCCCGCTTTCCAGTCGGGAAACCTGTCGTGCCAGCTGCAT
TAATGAATCGGCCAACGCGCGGGGAGAGGCGGTTTGCGTATTGGGCGCTCTTCCGCTTCCTCGCTCACTG
ACTCGCTGCGCTCGGTCGTTCGGCTGCGGCGAGCGGTATCAGCTCACTCAAAGGCGGTAATACGGTTATC
CACAGAATCAGGGGATAACGCAGGAAAGAACATGTGAGCAAAAGGCCAGCAAAAGGCCAGGAACCGTAAA
AAGGCCGCGTTGCTGGCGTTTTTCCATAGGCTCCGCCCCCCTGACGAGCATCACAAAAATCGACGCTCAA
GTCAGAGGTGGCGAAACCCGACAGGACTATAAAGATACCAGGCGTTTCCCCCTGGAAGCTCCCTCGTGCG
CTCTCCTGTTCCGACCCTGCCGCTTACCGGATACCTGTCCGCCTTTCTCCCTTCGGGAAGCGTGGCGCTT
TCTCATAGCTCACGCTGTAGGTATCTCAGTTCGGTGTAGGTCGTTCGCTCCAAGCTGGGCTGTGTGCACG
AACCCCCCGTTCAGCCCGACCGCTGCGCCTTATCCGGTAACTATCGTCTTGAGTCCAACCCGGTAAGACA
CGACTTATCGCCACTGGCAGCAGCCACTGGTAACAGGATTAGCAGAGCGAGGTATGTAGGCGGTGCTACA
GAGTTCTTGAAGTGGTGGCCTAACTACGGCTACACTAGAAGAACAGTATTTGGTATCTGCGCTCTGCTGA
AGCCAGTTACCTTCGGAAAAAGAGTTGGTAGCTCTTGATCCGGCAAACAAACCACCGCTGGTAGCGGTGG
TTTTTTTGTTTGCAAGCAGCAGATTACGCGCAGAAAAAAAGGATCTCAAGAAGATCCTTTGATCTTTTCT
ACGGGGTCTGACGCTCAGTGGAACGAAAACTCACGTTAAGGGATTTTGGTCATGAGATTATCAAAAAGGA
TCTTCACCTAGATCCTTTTAAATTAAAAATGAAGTTTTAAATCAATCTAAAGTATATATGAGTAAACTTG
GTCTGACAGTTACCAATGCTTAATCAGTGAGGCACCTATCTCAGCGATCTGTCTATTTCGTTCATCCATA
GTTGCCTGACTCCCCGTCGTGTAGATAACTACGATACGGGAGGGCTTACCATCTGGCCCCAGTGCTGCAA
TGATACCGCGAGACCCACGCTCACCGGCTCCAGATTTATCAGCAATAAACCAGCCAGCCGGAAGGGCCGA
GCGCAGAAGTGGTCCTGCAACTTTATCCGCCTCCATCCAGTCTATTAATTGTTGCCGGGAAGCTAGAGTA
AGTAGTTCGCCAGTTAATAGTTTGCGCAACGTTGTTGCCATTGCTACAGGCATCGTGGTGTCACGCTCGT
CGTTTGGTATGGCTTCATTCAGCTCCGGTTCCCAACGATCAAGGCGAGTTACATGATCCCCCATGTTGTG
CAAAAAAGCGGTTAGCTCCTTCGGTCCTCCGATCGTTGTCAGAAGTAAGTTGGCCGCAGTGTTATCACTC
ATGGTTATGGCAGCACTGCATAATTCTCTTACTGTCATGCCATCCGTAAGATGCTTTTCTGTGACTGGTG
AGTACTCAACCAAGTCATTCTGAGAATAGTGTATGCGGCGACCGAGTTGCTCTTGCCCGGCGTCAATACG
GGATAATACCGCGCCACATAGCAGAACTTTAAAAGTGCTCATCATTGGAAAACGTTCTTCGGGGCGAAAA
CTCTCAAGGATCTTACCGCTGTTGAGATCCAGTTCGATGTAACCCACTCGTGCACCCAACTGATCTTCAG
CATCTTTTACTTTCACCAGCGTTTCTGGGTGAGCAAAAACAGGAAGGCAAAATGCCGCAAAAAAGGGAAT
AAGGGCGACACGGAAATGTTGAATACTCATACTCTTCCTTTTTCAATATTATTGAAGCATTTATCAGGGT
TATTGTCTCATGAGCGGATACATATTTGAATGTATTTAGAAAAATAAACAAATAGGGGTTCCGCGCACAT
TTCCCCGAAAAGTGCCACCTGACGTC
Features (pLannotate 1.2.2; 25 found; start..end, strand, type, name):
     28..80      -  misc_feature   bom (fragment): basis of mobility region from pBR322
    235..614     +  enhancer       CMV enhancer: human cytomegalovirus immediate early enhancer
    615..818     +  promoter       CMV promoter: human cytomegalovirus (CMV) immediate early promoter
    814..847     +  LTR            5' LTR (truncated) (fragment): truncated 5' long terminal repeat (LTR) from HIV-1
    863..881     +  promoter       T7 promoter: promoter for bacteriophage T7 RNA polymerase
    911..935     +  protein_bind   attB1: mutant version of attB; recombination site for the Gateway® BP reaction BP Clonase™
    953..2560    +  CDS            SRC: SRC_HUMAN - Also known as SRC1. Experimental evidence at protein level: Swiss-Prot protein existence level 1. Non-receptor protein tyrosine kinase which is activated following engagement of many different classes of cellular receptors including immune response receptors, integrins and other adhesion receptors, receptor protein tyrosine kinases, G protein-coupled receptors as well as cytokine receptors. Participates in signaling pathways that control a diverse spectrum of biological activities including gene transcription, immune response, cell adhesion, cell cycle progression, apoptosis, migra
   2562..2586    -  protein_bind   attB2: mutant version of attB; recombination site for the Gateway® BP reaction BP Clonase™
   2597..2623    +  CDS            3xHA (fragment): three tandem HA epitope tags
   2627..2654    +  CDS            3xHA (fragment): three tandem HA epitope tags
   2679..2720    +  CDS            V5 tag: epitope tag from simian virus 5
   2776..3000    +  polyA_signal   bGH poly(A) signal: bovine growth hormone polyadenylation signal
   3004..3025    +  promoter       SV40 promoter (fragment): SV40 enhancer and early promoter
   3046..3474    +  rep_origin     f1 ori (sequence partly withheld): f1 bacteriophage origin of replication; arrow indicates direction of (+) strand synthesis
   3488..3817    +  promoter       SV40 promoter: SV40 enhancer and early promoter
   3884..4675    +  CDS            neo: KKA2_KLEPN - Also known as kan, nptII. Experimental evidence at protein level: Swiss-Prot protein existence level 1. Resistance to kanamycin, neomycin, paromomycin, ribostamycin, butirosin and gentamicin B. From Klebsiella pneumoniae.
   4701..4859    +  CDS            ble (fragment): BLE_KLEPN - Experimental evidence at protein level: Swiss-Prot protein existence level 1. Binding protein with a strong affinity to the bleomycin family of antibiotics. Binds to CL990; an antimitotic-antibiotic compound. From Klebsiella pneumoniae.
   4854..4975    +  polyA_signal   SV40 poly(A) signal: SV40 polyadenylation signal
   5048..5064    -  protein_bind   lac operator: The lac repressor binds to the lac operator to inhibit transcription in E. coli. This inhibition can be relieved by adding lactose or isopropyl-β-D-thiogalactopyranoside (IPTG). lac repressor encoded by lacI
   5072..5102    -  promoter       lac promoter: promoter for the E. coli lac operon
   5117..5138    -  protein_bind   CAP binding site: CAP binding activates transcription in the presence of cAMP. E. coli catabolite activator protein
   5151..5243    -  CDS            lacI (fragment): lac repressor; lacI; The lac repressor binds to the lac operator to inhibit transcription in E. coli. This inhibition can be relieved by adding lactose or isopropyl-β-D-thiogalactopyranoside (IPTG).
   5426..6014    -  rep_origin     ori: high-copy-number ColE1/pMB1/pBR322/pUC origin of replication
   6185..7045    -  CDS            AmpR: β-lactamase; bla; confers resistance to ampicillin, carbenicillin, and related antibiotics
   7046..7150    -  promoter       AmpR promoter: bla
