[The description below was written by a language model from this plasmid's Addgene catalogue record and pLannotate feature annotations shown in this document.]
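Description:
pDEST40-2XHA-wtSrc is a mammalian expression plasmid built on a modified pcDNA-DEST40 Gateway destination backbone, carrying the wild-type human SRC coding sequence (about 1.6 kb) in a sequenced construct of roughly 7.2 kb. It is maintained in E. coli through a high-copy ColE1/pUC-type origin with ampicillin selection from the β-lactamase gene. An f1 origin is also present. For selection in mammalian cells, an SV40 early promoter drives a neomycin phosphotransferase gene terminated by an SV40 polyadenylation signal, allowing G418 selection of stable transfectants.

The expression cassette uses the human CMV immediate-early enhancer and promoter, followed by a T7 promoter, which could support in vitro transcription. The SRC open reading frame was introduced by Gateway recombination and is flanked by attB1 and attB2 sites. Downstream of attB2, the backbone supplies two tandem HA epitopes, which the annotation software detects as two fragments of a 3xHA tag, so that Src is produced with a C-terminal 2xHA tag. A V5 epitope sequence retained from the parental vector lies further downstream, but the record does not say whether it is translated as part of the fusion. Transcripts are terminated by the bovine growth hormone polyadenylation signal. Small annotated fragments such as a truncated HIV-1 LTR, ble, lacI and lac promoter/operator elements appear to be backbone remnants or partial sequence matches rather than functional parts.

The construct expresses HA-tagged wild-type Src, a non-receptor tyrosine kinase, in mammalian cells. According to the record it is intended for structure-function studies. The alternative insert name describes Src's domain arrangement, consistent with use as the wild-type reference alongside variant constructs.
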