Addgene plasmid #140294: pDEST40-2XHA-wtSrc
Purpose: Expresses HA-tagged wild-type human Src in mammalian cells for structure-function studies
Depositing lab: Mark Moasser. Depositing organization: University of California, San Francisco (UCSF). Publication: A Dimerization Function in the Intrinsically Disordered N-Terminal Region of Src. Spassov DS, Ruiz-Saenz A, Piple A, Moasser MM. Cell Rep. 2018 Oct 9;25(2):449-463.e4. doi: 10.1016/j.celrep.2018.09.035. PubMed 30304684.
Backbone
  Vector backbone: modified pcDNA-pDEST40
  Backbone manufacturer: modified from ThermoFisher 12274015
  Backbone size w/o insert (bp): 7100
  Vector type: Mammalian Expression
  Selectable markers: Neomycin (select with G418)
Growth in bacteria
  Bacterial resistance: Ampicillin, 100 μg/mL
  Growth temperature: 37°C
  Growth strain: DH5alpha
  Copy number: High Copy
Gene/Insert
  Gene/Insert name: Src wildtype (alt name: S4-UD-S32-KD)
  Species: H. sapiens (human)
  Insert size (bp): 1608
  Entrez Gene: SRC (a.k.a. ASV, SRC1, THC6, c-SRC, p60-Src)
  Promoter: CMV
  Tag / fusion protein: 2X HA (C terminal on backbone)
  Cloning method: Gateway Cloning
Terms and licenses: Academic/Nonprofit Terms; Industry Terms: Not Available to Industry
How to cite: pDEST40-2XHA-wtSrc was a gift from Mark Moasser (Addgene plasmid # 140294 ; http://n2t.net/addgene:140294 ; RRID:Addgene_140294)
