>Addgene plasmid #140294 | pDEST40-2XHA-wtSrc | depositor partial sequence | sequence record 272222 | insert
ATGGGTAGCAACAAGAGCAAGCCCAAGGATGCCAGCCAGCGGCGCCGCAGCCTGGAGCCCGCCGAGAACG
TGCACGGCGCTGGCGGGGGCGCTTTCCCCGCCTCGCAGACCCCCAGCAAGCCAGCCTCGGCCGACGGCCA
CCGCGGCCCCAGCGCGGCCTTCGCCCCCGCGGCCGCCGAGCCCAAGCTGTTCGGAGGCTTCAACTCCTCG
GACACCGTCACCTCCCCGCAGAGGGCGGGCCCGCTGGCCGGTGGAGTGACCACCTTTGTGGCCCTCTATG
ACTATGAGTCTAGGACGGAGACAGACCTGTCCTTCAAGAAAGGCGAGCGGCTCCAGATTGTCAACAACAC
AGAGGGAGACTGGTGGCTGGCCCACTCGCTCAGCACAGGACAGACAGGCTACATCCCCAGCAACTACGTG
GCGCCCTCCGACTCCATCCAGGCTGAGGAGTGGTATTTTGGCAAGATCACCAGACGGGAGTCAGAGCGGT
TACTGCTCAATGCAGAGAACCCGAGAGGGACCTTCCTCGTGCGAGAAAGTGAGACCACGAAAGGTGCCTA
CTGCCTCTCAGTGTCTGACTTCGACAACGCCAAGGGCCTCAACGTGAAGCACTACAAGATCCGCAAGCTG
GACAGCGGCGGCTTCTACATCACCTCCCGCACCCAGTTCAACAGCCTGCAGCAGCTGGTGGCCTACTACT
CCAAACACGCCGATGGCCTGTGCCACCGCCTCACCACCGTGTGCCCCACGTCCAAGCCGCAGACTCAGGG
CCTGGCCAAGGATGCCTGGGAGATCCCTCGGGAGTCGCTGCGGCTGGAGGTCAAGCTGGGCCAGGGCTGC
TTTGGCGAGGTGTGGATGGGGACCTGGAACGGTACCACCAGGGTGGCCATCAAAACCCTGAAGCCTGGCA
CGATGTCTCCAGAGGCCTTCCTGCAGGAGGCCCAGGTCATGAAGAAGCTGAGGCATGAGAAGCTGGTGCA
GTTGTATGCTGTGGTTTCAGAGGAGCCCATTTACATCGTCACGGAGTACATGAGCAAGGGGAGTTTGCTG
GACTTTCTCAAGGGGGAGACAGGCAAGTACCTGCGGCTGCCTCAGCTGGTGGACATGGCTGCTCAGATCG
CCTCAGGCATGGCGTACGTGGAGCGGATGAACTACGTCCACCGGGACCTTCGTGCAGCCAACATCCTGGT
GGGAGAGAACCTGGTGTGCAAAGTGGCCGACTTTGGGCTGGCTCGGCTCATTGAAGACAATGAGTACACG
GCGCGGCAAGGTGCCAAATTCCCCATCAAGTGGACGGCTCCAGAAGCTGCCCTCTATGGCCGCTTCACCA
TCAAGTCGGACGTGTGGTCCTTCGGGATCCTGCTGACTGAGCTCACCACAAAGGGACGGGTGCCCTACCC
TGGGATGGTGAACCGCGAGGTGCTGGACCAGGTGGAGCGGGGCTACCGGATGCCCTGCCCGCCGGAGTGT
CCCGAGTCCCTGCACGACCTCATGTGCCAGTGCTGGCGGAAGGAGCCTGAGGAGCGGCCCACCTTCGAGT
ACCTGCAGGCCTTCCTGGAGGACTACTTCACGTCCACCGAGCCCCAGTACCAGCCCGGGGAGAACCTC
